>Addgene plasmid #72569 | shMEK1/2 neo | addgene full sequence | sequence record 139502 | Addgene assembled full plasmid sequence
TTGGGGTTGCGCCTTTTCCAAGGCAGCCCTGGGTTTGCGCAGGGACGCGGCTGCTCTGGGCGTGGTTCCG
GGAAACGCAGCGGCGCCGACCCTGGGTCTCGCACATTCTTCACGTCCGTTCGCAGCGTCACCCGGATCTT
CGCCGCTACCCTTGTGGGCCCCCCGGCGACGCTTCCTGCTCCGCCCCTAAGTCGGGAAGGTTCCTTGCGG
TTCGCGGCGTGCCGGACGTGACAAACGGAAGCCGCACGTCTCACTAGTACCCTCGCAGACGGACAGCGCC
AGGGAGCAATGGCAGCGCGCCGACCGCGATGGGCTGTGGCCAATAGCGGCTGCTCAGCAGGGCGCGCCGA
GAGCAGCGGCCGGGAAGGGGCGGTGCGGGAGGCGGGGTGTGGGGCGGTAGTGTGGGCCCTGTTCCTGCCC
GCGCGGTGTTCCGCATTCTGCAAGCCTCCGGAGCGCACGTCGGCAGTCGGCTCCCTCGTTGACCGAATCA
CCGACCTCTCTCCCCAGGGGGATCCACCGGATCAAGCTTCACGCTGCCGCAAGCACTCAGGGCGCAAGGG
CTGCTAAAGGAAGCGGAACACGTAGAAAGCCAGTCCGCAGAAACGGTGCTGACCCCGGATGAATGTCAGC
TACTGGGCTATCTGGACAAGGGAAAACGCAAGCGCAAAGAGAAAGCAGGTAGCTTGCAGTGGGCTTACAT
GGCGATAGCTAGACTGGGCGGTTTTATGGACAGCAAGCGAACCGGAATTGCCAGCTGGGGCGCCCTCTGG
TAAGGTTGGGAAGCCCTGCAAAGTAAACTGGATGGCTTTCTTGCCGCCAAGGATCTGATGGCGCAGGGGA
TCAAGATCTGATCAAGAGACAGGATGAGGATCGTTTCGCATGATTGAACAAGATGGATTGCACGCAGGTT
CTCCGGCCGCTTGGGTGGAGAGGCTATTCGGCTATGACTGGGCACAACAGACAATCGGCTGCTCTGATGC
CGCCGTGTTCCGGCTGTCAGCGCAGGGGCGCCCGGTTCTTTTTGTCAAGACCGACCTGTCCGGTGCCCTG
AATGAACTGCAGGACGAGGCAGCGCGGCTATCGTGGCTGGCCACGACGGGCGTTCCTTGCGCAGCTGTGC
TCGACGTTGTCACTGAAGCGGGAAGGGACTGGCTGCTATTGGGCGAAGTGCCGGGGCAGGATCTCCTGTC
ATCTCACCTTGCTCCTGCCGAGAAAGTATCCATCATGGCTGATGCAATGCGGCGGCTGCATACGCTTGAT
CCGGCTACCTGCCCATTCGACCACCAAGCGAAACATCGCATCGAGCGAGCACGTACTCGGATGGAAGCCG
GTCTTGTCGATCAGGATGATCTGGACGAAGAGCATCAGGGGCTCGCGCCAGCCGAACTGTTCGCCAGGCT
CAAGGCGCGCATGCCCGACGGCGAGGATCTCGTCGTGACCCATGGCGATGCCTGCTTGCCGAATATCATG
GTGGAAAATGGCCGCTTTTCTGGATTCATCGACTGTGGCCGGCTGGGTGTGGCGGACCGCTATCAGGACA
TAGCGTTGGCTACCCGTGATATTGCTGAAGAGCTTGGCGGCGAATGGGCTGACCGCTTCCTCGTGCTTTA
CGGTATCGCCGCTCCCGATTCGCAGCGCATCGCCTTCTATCGCCTTCTTGACGAGTTCTTCTGAGCGGGA
CTCTGGGGTTCGCATCGATACCGTCGACCTCGAGGGGGGGCCCGGTACCTTTAAGACCAATGACTTACAA
GGCAGCTGTAGATCTTAGCCACTTTTTAAAAGAAAAGGGGGGACTGGAAGGGCTAATTCACTCCCAACGA
AGACAAGATCTGCTTTTTGCTTGTACTGGGTCTCTCTGGTTAGACCAGATCTGAGCCTGGGAGCTCTCTG
GCTAACTAGGGAACCCACTGCTTAAGCCTCAATAAAGCTTGCCTTGAGTGCTTCAAGTAGTGTGTGCCCG
TCTGTTGTGTGACTCTGGTAACTAGAGATCCCTCAGACCCTTTTAGTCAGTGTGGAAAATCTCTAGCAGT
AGTAGTTCATGTCATCTTATTATTCAGTATTTATAACTTGCAAAGAAATGAATATCAGAGAGTGAGAGGA
ACTTGTTTATTGCAGCTTATAATGGTTACAAATAAAGCAATAGCATCACAAATTTCACAAATAAAGCATT
TTTTTCACTGCATTCTAGTTGTGGTTTGTCCAAACTCATCAATGTATCTTATCATGTCTGGCTCTAGCTA
TCCCGCCCCTAACTCCGCCCATCCCGCCCCTAACTCCGCCCAGTTCCGCCCATTCTCCGCCCCATGGCTG
ACTAATTTTTTTTATTTATGCAGAGGCCGAGGCCGCCTCGGCCTCTGAGCTATTCCAGAAGTAGTGAGGA
GGCTTTTTTGGAGGCCTAGGGACGTACCCAATTCGCCCTATAGTGAGTCGTATTACGCGCGCTCACTGGC
CGTCGTTTTACAACGTCGTGACTGGGAAAACCCTGGCGTTACCCAACTTAATCGCCTTGCAGCACATCCC
CCTTTCGCCAGCTGGCGTAATAGCGAAGAGGCCCGCACCGATCGCCCTTCCCAACAGTTGCGCAGCCTGA
ATGGCGAATGGG
[124 nt withheld, positions 2603-2726]
C
[91 nt withheld, positions 2728-2818]
A
[49 nt withheld, positions 2820-2868]
CCTTTGACGTTGGAGTCCACGTTCTTT
[37 nt withheld, positions 2896-2932]
ACCCTATCTCGGTCTATTCTTTTGATTTATAAGGGATTTTGCCGATTTCGGCCTATTGGTTAAAAAATGA
GCTGATTTAACAAAAATTTAACGCGAATTTTAACAAAATATTAACGCTTACAATTTAGGTGGCACTTTTC
GGGGAAATGTGCGCGGAACCCCTATTTGTTTATTTTTCTAAATACATTCAAATATGTATCCGCTCATGAG
ACAATAACCCTGATAAATGCTTCAATAATATTGAAAAAGGAAGAGTATGAGTATTCAACATTTCCGTGTC
GCCCTTATTCCCTTTTTTGCGGCATTTTGCCTTCCTGTTTTTGCTCACCCAGAAACGCTGGTGAAAGTAA
AAGATGCTGAAGATCAGTTGGGTGCACGAGTGGGTTACATCGAACTGGATCTCAACAGCGGTAAGATCCT
TGAGAGTTTTCGCCCCGAAGAACGTTTTCCAATGATGAGCACTTTTAAAGTTCTGCTATGTGGCGCGGTA
TTATCCCGTATTGACGCCGGGCAAGAGCAACTCGGTCGCCGCATACACTATTCTCAGAATGACTTGGTTG
AGTACTCACCAGTCACAGAAAAGCATCTTACGGATGGCATGACAGTAAGAGAATTATGCAGTGCTGCCAT
AACCATGAGTGATAACACTGCGGCCAACTTACTTCTGACAACGATCGGAGGACCGAAGGAGCTAACCGCT
TTTTTGCACAACATGGGGGATCATGTAACTCGCCTTGATCGTTGGGAACCGGAGCTGAATGAAGCCATAC
CAAACGACGAGCGTGACACCACGATGCCTGTAGCAATGGCAACAACGTTGCGCAAACTATTAACTGGCGA
ACTACTTACTCTAGCTTCCCGGCAACAATTAATAGACTGGATGGAGGCGGATAAAGTTGCAGGACCACTT
CTGCGCTCGGCCCTTCCGGCTGGCTGGTTTATTGCTGATAAATCTGGAGCCGGTGAGCGTGGGTCTCGCG
GTATCATTGCAGCACTGGGGCCAGATGGTAAGCCCTCCCGTATCGTAGTTATCTACACGACGGGGAGTCA
GGCAACTATGGATGAACGAAATAGACAGATCGCTGAGATAGGTGCCTCACTGATTAAGCATTGGTAACTG
TCAGACCAAGTTTACTCATATATACTTTAGATTGATTTAAAACTTCATTTTTAATTTAAAAGGATCTAGG
TGAAGATCCTTTTTGATAATCTCATGACCAAAATCCCTTAACGTGAGTTTTCGTTCCACTGAGCGTCAGA
CCCCGTAGAAAAGATCAAAGGATCTTCTTGAGATCCTTTTTTTCTGCGCGTAATCTGCTGCTTGCAAACA
AAAAAACCACCGCTACCAGCGGTGGTTTGTTTGCCGGATCAAGAGCTACCAACTCTTTTTCCGAAGGTAA
CTGGCTTCAGCAGAGCGCAGATACCAAATACTGTTCTTCTAGTGTAGCCGTAGTTAGGCCACCACTTCAA
GAACTCTGTAGCACCGCCTACATACCTCGCTCTGCTAATCCTGTTACCAGTGGCTGCTGCCAGTGGCGAT
AAGTCGTGTCTTACCGGGTTGGACTCAAGACGATAGTTACCGGATAAGGCGCAGCGGTCGGGCTGAACGG
GGGGTTCGTGCACACAGCCCAGCTTGGAGCGAACGACCTACACCGAACTGAGATACCTACAGCGTGAGCT
ATGAGAAAGCGCCACGCTTCCCGAAGGGAGAAAGGCGGACAGGTATCCGGTAAGCGGCAGGGTCGGAACA
GGAGAGCGCACGAGGGAGCTTCCAGGGGGAAACGCCTGGTATCTTTATAGTCCTGTCGGGTTTCGCCACC
TCTGACTTGAGCGTCGATTTTTGTGATGCTCGTCAGGGGGGCGGAGCCTATGGAAAAACGCCAGCAACGC
GGCCTTTTTACGGTTCCTGGCCTTTTGCTGGCCTTTTGCTCACATGTTCTTTCCTGCGTTATCCCCTGAT
TCTGTGGATAACCGTATTACCGCCTTTGAGTGAGCTGATACCGCTCGCCGCAGCCGAACGACCGAGCGCA
GCGAGTCAGTGAGCGAGGAAGCGGAAGAGCGCCCAATACGCAAACCGCCTCTCCCCGCGCGTTGGCCGAT
TCATTAATGCAGCTGGCACGACAGGTTTCCCGACTGGAAAGCGGGCAGTGAGCGCAACGCAATTAATGTG
AGTTAGCTCACTCATTAGGCACCCCAGGCTTTACACTTTATGCTTCCGGCTCGTATGTTGTGTGGAATTG
TGAGCGGATAACAATTTCACACAGGAAACAGCTATGACCATGATTACGCCAAGCGCGCAATTAACCCTCA
CTAAAGGGAACAAAAGCTGGAGCTGCAAGCTTAATGTAGTCTTATGCAATACTCTTGTAGTCTTGCAACA
TGGTAACGATGAGTTAGCAACATGCCTTACAAGGAGAGAAAAAGCACCGTGCATGCCGATTGGTGGAAGT
AAGGTGGTACGATCGTGCCTTATTAGGAAGGCAACAGACGGGTCTGACATGGATTGGACGAACCACTGAA
TTGCCGCATTGCAGAGATATTGTATTTAAGTGCCTAGCTCGATACATAAACGGGTCTCTCTGGTTAGACC
AGATCTGAGCCTGGGAGCTCTCTGGCTAACTAGGGAACCCACTGCTTAAGCCTCAATAAAGCTTGCCTTG
AGTGCTTCAAGTAGTGTGTGCCCGTCTGTTGTGTGACTCTGGTAACTAGAGATCCCTCAGACCCTTTTAG
TCAGTGTGGAAAATCTCTAGCAGTGGCGCCCGAACAGGGACTTGAAAGCGAAAGGGAAACCAGAGGAGCT
CTCTCGACGCAGGACTCGGCTTGCTGAAGCGCGCACGGCAAGAGGCGAGGGGCGGCGACTGGTGAGTACG
CCAAAAATTTTGACTAGCGGAGGCTAGAAGGAGAGAGATGGGTGCGAGAGCGTCAGTATTAAGCGGGGGA
GAATTAGATCGCGATGGGAAAAAATTCGGTTAAGGCCAGGGGGAAAGAAAAAATATAAATTAAAACATAT
AGTATGGGCAAGCAGGGAGCTAGAACGATTCGCAGTTAATCCTGGCCTGTTAGAAACATCAGAAGGCTGT
AGACAAATACTGGGACAGCTACAACCATCCCTTCAGACAGGATCAGAAGAACTTAGATCATTATATAATA
CAGTAGCAACCCTCTATTGTGTGCATCAAAGGATAGAGATAAAAGACACCAAGGAAGCTTTAGACAAGAT
AGAGGAAGAGCAAAACAAAAGTAAGACCACCGCACAGCAAGCGGCCGCTGATCTTCAGACCTGGAGGAGG
AGATATGAGGGACAATTGGAGAAGTGAATTATATAAATATAAAGTAGTAAAAATTGAACCATTAGGAGTA
GCACCCACCAAGGCAAAGAGAAGAGTGGTGCAGAGAGAAAAAAGAGCAGTGGGAATAGGAGCTTTGTTCC
TTGGGTTCTTGGGAGCAGCAGGAAGCACTATGGGCGCAGCGTCAATGACGCTGACGGTACAGGCCAGACA
ATTATTGTCTGGTATAGTGCAGCAGCAGAACAATTTGCTGAGGGCTATTGAGGCGCAACAGCATCTGTTG
CAACTCACAGTCTGGGGCATCAAGCAGCTCCAGGCAAGAATCCTGGCTGTGGAAAGATACCTAAAGGATC
AACAGCTCCTGGGGATTTGGGGTTGCTCTGGAAAACTCATTTGCACCACTGCTGTGCCTTGGAATGCTAG
TTGGAGTAATAAATCTCTGGAACAGATTTGGAATCACACGACCTGGATGGAGTGGGACAGAGAAATTAAC
AATTACACAAGCTTAATACACTCCTTAATTGAAGAATCGCAAAACCAGCAAGAAAAGAATGAACAAGAAT
TATTGGAATTAGATAAATGGGCAAGTTTGTGGAATTGGTTTAACATAACAAATTGGCTGTGGTATATAAA
ATTATTCATAATGATAGTAGGAGGCTTGGTAGGTTTAAGAATAGTTTTTGCTGTACTTTCTATAGTGAAT
AGAGTTAGGCAGGGATATTCACCATTATCGTTTCAGACCCACCTCCCAACCCCGAGGGGACCCGACAGGC
CCGAAGGAATAGAAGAAGAAGGTGGAGAGAGAGACAGAGACAGATCCATTCGATTAGTGAACGGATCTCG
ACGGTATCGATCACGAGACTAGCCTCGAGCGGCCGCCCCCTTCACCGAGGGCCTATTTCCCATGATTCCT
TCATATTTGCATATACGATACAAGGCTGTTAGAGAGATAATTGGAATTAATTTGACTGTAAACACAAAGA
TATTAGTACAAAATACGTGACGTAGAAAGTAATAATTTCTTGGGTAGTTTGCAGTTTTAAAATTATGTTT
TAAAATGGACTATCATATGCTTACCGTAACTTGAAAGTATTTCGATTTCTTGGCTTTATATATCTTGTGG
AAAGGACGAAACACCGGCCAGATCATCCGGGAGCTGCACTGCAGTGCAGCTCCCGGATGATCTGGGTTTT
TTGAATTCTCGACCTCGAGACAAATGGCAGTATTCATCCACAATTTTAAAAGAAAAGGGGGGATTGGGGG
GTACAGTGCAGGGGAAAGAATAGTAGACATAATAGCAACAGACATACAAACTAAAGAATTACAAAAACAA
ATTACAAAAATTCAAAATTTTCGGGTTTATTACAGGGACAGCAGAGATCCACTTTGGCCGCGGCTCGAGG
GGG
Features (pLannotate 1.2.2; 27 found; start..end, strand, type, name):
    525..848     +  CDS            tnpA (fragment): TN5P_ECOLX - Also known as tnp. Experimental evidence at protein level: Swiss-Prot protein existence level 1. Mediates transposition of transposon Tn5 by a 'cut and paste' mechanism. First, the monomeric transposase binds the 19 bp inverted DNA repeats flanking the transposon. Then, dimerization of the DNA- bound transposase creates a synaptic DNA complex. After nicking of the first DNA strand, excision of the transposon proceeds through a series of intermediates. The transposase then mediates the insertion of the transposon at a new site by strand transfer. The activity of the wild- type tran
    880..1671    +  CDS            neo: KKA2_KLEPN - Also known as kan, nptII. Experimental evidence at protein level: Swiss-Prot protein existence level 1. Resistance to kanamycin, neomycin, paromomycin, ribostamycin, butirosin and gentamicin B. From Klebsiella pneumoniae.
   1694..1729    +  misc_feature   MCS (fragment): pBluescript multiple cloning site
   1725..1793    +  CDS            nef (fragment): NEF_HV1Z2 - Experimental evidence at protein level: Swiss-Prot protein existence level 1. Extracellular Nef protein targets CD4(+) T-lymphocytes for apoptosis by interacting with CXCR4 surface receptors. From Human immunodeficiency virus type 1 group M subtype D (isolate Z2/CDC-Z34) (HIV-1).
   1795..2028    +  LTR            3' LTR (ΔU3): self-inactivating 3' long terminal repeat (LTR) from HIV-1
   2100..2221    +  polyA_signal   SV40 poly(A) signal: SV40 polyadenylation signal
   2261..2396    +  rep_origin     SV40 ori: SV40 origin of replication
   2417..2435    -  promoter       T7 promoter: promoter for bacteriophage T7 RNA polymerase
   2443..2598    +  CDS            lacZα (fragment): LacZα fragment of β-galactosidase; lacZ fragment
   2603..3031    +  rep_origin     f1 ori (sequence partly withheld): f1 bacteriophage origin of replication; arrow indicates direction of (+) strand synthesis
   3084..3188    +  promoter       AmpR promoter: bla
   3189..4049    +  CDS            AmpR: β-lactamase; bla; confers resistance to ampicillin, carbenicillin, and related antibiotics
   4220..4808    +  rep_origin     ori: high-copy-number ColE1/pMB1/pBR322/pUC origin of replication
   4991..5083    +  CDS            lacI (fragment): lac repressor; lacI; The lac repressor binds to the lac operator to inhibit transcription in E. coli. This inhibition can be relieved by adding lactose or isopropyl-β-D-thiogalactopyranoside (IPTG).
   5096..5117    +  protein_bind   CAP binding site: CAP binding activates transcription in the presence of cAMP. E. coli catabolite activator protein
   5132..5162    +  promoter       lac promoter: promoter for the E. coli lac operon
   5170..5186    +  protein_bind   lac operator: The lac repressor binds to the lac operator to inhibit transcription in E. coli. This inhibition can be relieved by adding lactose or isopropyl-β-D-thiogalactopyranoside (IPTG). lac repressor encoded by lacI
   5231..5249    +  promoter       T3 promoter: promoter for bacteriophage T3 RNA polymerase
   5277..5503    +  promoter       RSV promoter: Rous sarcoma virus enhancer/promoter
   5504..5684    +  LTR            5' LTR (truncated): truncated 5' long terminal repeat (LTR) from HIV-1
   5731..5856    +  misc_feature   HIV-1 Ψ: packaging signal of human immunodeficiency virus type 1
   5840..6203    +  CDS            HIV-1 gag (fragment): gag protein from human immunodeficiency virus 1; gag
   6349..6582    +  misc_feature   RRE: The Rev response element (RRE) of HIV-1 allows for Rev-dependent mRNA export from the nucleus to the cytoplasm.
   6959..7059    +  CDS            Rev (fragment): human immunodeficiency virus 1 (HIV-1) Rev protein; rev; enhances nuclear export of unspliced and incompletely spliced viral mRNAs
   7109..7349    +  promoter       U6 promoter: RNA polymerase III promoter for human U6 snRNA
   7456..7573    +  misc_feature   cPPT/CTS: central polypurine tract and central termination sequence of HIV-1
   7622..507     +  promoter       hPGK promoter (across the origin): human phosphoglycerate kinase 1 promoter
