[The description below was written by a language model from this plasmid's Addgene catalogue record and pLannotate feature annotations shown in this document.]
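Description:
shMEK1/2 neo is a lentiviral shRNA vector built on the pLKO.1 backbone, carrying a single hairpin designed against a sequence shared by the mouse kinases MEK1 (Map2k1) and MEK2 (Map2k2), so that one construct can knock down both paralogs. The assembled plasmid is 7,625 nt and is propagated in E. coli through a high-copy ColE1/pUC-type origin with ampicillin selection (AmpR under its own bla promoter). An f1 origin, an SV40 origin and remnants of lac and pBluescript cloning sequences are also present as backbone carry-over. The hairpin itself is not annotated as a feature, but the gap between the human U6 promoter and the cPPT/CTS element is where it would be expected to sit.

The viral portion follows a third-generation, self-inactivating layout. An RSV promoter fused to a truncated HIV-1 5' LTR drives production of the genomic RNA in packaging cells, followed by the Ψ packaging signal with a partial gag sequence, the Rev response element for Rev-dependent nuclear export, and the cPPT/CTS, which aids nuclear import of the viral genome. The ΔU3 3' LTR inactivates LTR-driven transcription after integration, and an SV40 polyadenylation signal lies downstream. Within the provirus, the RNA polymerase III U6 promoter transcribes the shRNA. A separate human PGK promoter expresses the neomycin phosphotransferase gene, preceded by a short Tn5-derived fragment, allowing G418 selection of transduced mammalian cells. No tag or reporter is included. The construct is suited to stable, combined MEK1/2 depletion in murine cells, and the neomycin marker distinguishes it from the more common puromycin-selectable pLKO.1 vectors.
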