Addgene plasmid #72569: shMEK1/2 neo
Purpose: Hairpin targeting MEK1 and MEK2 (murine).
Depositing lab: Kevin Janes. Depositing organization: University of Virginia. Publication: Network Architecture Predisposes an Enzyme to Either Pharmacologic or Genetic Targeting. Jensen KJ, Moyer CB, Janes KA. Cell Syst. 2016 Feb 24;2(2):112-121. 10.1016/j.cels.2016.01.012 PubMed 26942229.
Backbone
  Vector backbone: pLKO.1
  Vector type: Mammalian Expression, Lentiviral
  Selectable markers: Neomycin (select with G418)
Growth in bacteria
  Bacterial resistance: Ampicillin, 100 μg/mL
  Growth temperature: 37°C
  Growth strain: NEB Stable
  Copy number: High Copy
Gene/Insert
  Gene/Insert name: MEK1/2 (alt name: Map2k1, Map2k2)
  gRNA/shRNA sequence: CCAGATCATCCGGGAGCTGCA
  Species: M. musculus (mouse)
  GenBank ID: NM_008927 NM_023138
  Entrez Gene: Map2k1 (a.k.a. MAPKK1, MEKK1, Mek1, Prkmk1); Map2k2 (a.k.a. AA589381, MEK2, MK2, Prkmk2)
  Tag / fusion protein: None
Terms and licenses: Academic/Nonprofit Terms; Industry Terms: Not Available to Industry
How to cite: shMEK1/2 neo was a gift from Kevin Janes (Addgene plasmid # 72569 ; http://n2t.net/addgene:72569 ; RRID:Addgene_72569)
