>Addgene plasmid #72569 | shMEK1/2 neo | addgene partial sequence | sequence record 137713 | hPGK-F 5'-GTGTTCCGCATTCTGCAAG-3'
GTCGGCAGTCGGCTCCCTCGTTGACCGAATCACCGACCTCTCTCCCCAGGGGGATCCACCGGATCAAGCT
TCACGCTGCCGCAAGCACTCAGGGCGCAAGGGCTGCTAAAGGAAGCGGAACACGTAGAAAGCCAGTCCGC
AGAAACGGTGCTGACCCCGGATGAATGTCAGCTACTGGGCTATCTGGACAAGGGAAAACGCAAGCGCAAA
GAGAAAGCAGGTAGCTTGCAGTGGGCTTACATGGCGATAGCTAGACTGGGCGGTTTTATGGACAGCAAGC
GAACCGGAATTGCCAGCTGGGGCGCCCTCTGGTAAGGTTGGGAAGCCCTGCAAAGTAAACTGGATGGCTT
TCTTGCCGCCAAGGATCTGATGGCGCAGGGGATCAAGATCTGATCAAGAGACAGGATGAGGATCGTTTCG
CATGATTGAACAAGATGGATTGCACGCAGGTTCTCCGGCCGCTTGGGTGGAGAGGCTATTCGGCTATGAC
TGGGCACAACAGACAATCGGCTGCTCTGATGCCGCCGTGTTCCGGCTGTCAGCGCAGGGGCGCCCGGTTC
TTTTTGTCAAGACCGACCTGTCCGGTGCCCTGAATGAACTGCAGGACGAGGCAGCGCGGCTATCGTGGCT
GGCCACGACGGGCGTTCCTTGCGCAGCTGTGCTCGACGTTGTCACTGAAGCGGGAAGGGACTGGCTGCTA
TTGGGCGAAGTGCCGGGGCAGGATCTCCTGTCATCTCACCTTGCTCCTGCCGAGAAAGTATCCATCATGG
CTGATGCAATGCGGCGGCTGCATACGCTTGATCCGGCTACCTGCCCATTCGACCACCAAGCGAAACATCG
CATCGAGCGAGCACGTACTCGGATGGAAGCCGGTCTTGTCGATCAGGATGATCTGGACGAAGAGCATCAG
GGGCTCGCGCCAGCCGAACTGTTCGCCAGGCTCAAGGCGCGCATGCCCGACGGCGAGGATCTCGTCGTGA
CCCATGGCGATGCCTGCTTGCCGAATATCATGGTGGAAAATGGCCGCTTTTCTGGATTCATCGACTGTGG
CCGGCTGGGTGTGGCGGACCGCTATCAGGAC
