>Addgene plasmid #72569 | shMEK1/2 neo | addgene partial sequence | sequence record 139501 | Top_Fop 5'-TCACCATTATCGTTTCAGAC-3'
CCGACAGGCCCGAAGGAATAGAAGAAGAAGGTGGAGAGAGAGACAGAGACAGATCCATTCGATTAGTGAA
CGGATCTCGACGGTATCGATCACGAGACTAGCCTCGAGCGGCCGCCCCCTTCACCGAGGGCCTATTTCCC
ATGATTCCTTCATATTTGCATATACGATACAAGGCTGTTAGAGAGATAATTGGAATTAATTTGACTGTAA
ACACAAAGATATTAGTACAAAATACGTGACGTAGAAAGTAATAATTTCTTGGGTAGTTTGCAGTTTTAAA
ATTATGTTTTAAAATGGACTATCATATGCTTACCGTAACTTGAAAGTATTTCGATTTCTTGGCTTTATAT
ATCTTGTGGAAAGGACGAAACACCGGCCAGATCATCCGGGAGCTGCACTGCAGTGCAGCTCCCGGATGAT
CTGGGTTTTTTGAATTCTCGACCTCGAGACAAATGGCAGTATTCATCCACAATTTTAAAAGAAAAGGGGG
GATTGGGGGGTACAGTGCAGGGGAAAGAATAGTAGACATAATAGCAACAGACATACAAACTAAAGAATTA
CAAAAACAAATTACAAAAATTCAAAATTTTCGGGTTTATTACAGGGACAGCAGAGATCCACTTTGGCCGC
GGCTCGAGGGGGTTGGGGTTGCGCCTTTTCCAAGGCAGCCCTGGGTTTGCGCAGGGACGCGGCTGCTCTG
GGCGTGGTTCCGGGAAACGCAGCGGCGCCGACCCTGGGTCTCGCACATTCTTCACGTCCGTTCGCAGCGT
CACCCGGATCTTCGCCGCTACCCTTGTGGGCCCCCCGGCGACGCTTCCTGCTCCGCCCCTAAGTCGGGAA
GGTTCCTTGCGGTTCGCGGCGTGCCGGACGTGACAAACGGAAGCCGCACGTCTCACTAGTACCCTCGCAG
ACGGACAGCGCCAGGGAGCAATGGCAGCGCGCCGACCGCGATGG
